Addgene plasmid #161767: FUS_Halo_N_allele_400
Purpose: Donor vector for endogenous tagging of human FUS at the N-terminus with halotag
Depositing lab: iPSC Neurodegenerative Disease Initiative (iNDI) & Michael Ward. Depositing organization: National Institute of Neurological Disorders and Strokes (NINDS).
Backbone
  Vector backbone: pUC57-BsaI-Free
  Vector type: Donor vector for endogenous tagging
Growth in bacteria
  Bacterial resistance: Ampicillin, 100 μg/mL
  Growth temperature: 37°C
  Growth strain: DH5alpha
  Copy number: High Copy
Gene/Insert
  Gene/Insert name: halotag (alt name: FUS)
  Species: H. sapiens (human)
  Entrez Gene: FUS (a.k.a. ALS6, ETM4, FUS1, HNRNPP2, POMP75, TLS, altFUS)
Terms and licenses: Academic/Nonprofit Terms; Industry Terms: Not Available to Industry
How to cite: FUS_Halo_N_allele_400 was a gift from iPSC Neurodegenerative Disease Initiative (iNDI) & Michael Ward (Addgene plasmid # 161767 ; http://n2t.net/addgene:161767 ; RRID:Addgene_161767)
