[The description below was written by a language model from this plasmid's Addgene catalogue record and pLannotate feature annotations shown in this document.]
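Description:
FUS_Halo_N_allele_400 is a homology-directed repair donor plasmid built on the pUC57-BsaI-Free cloning backbone and intended for knocking a HaloTag coding sequence into the N-terminus of the endogenous human FUS gene. It is a bacterial propagation vector only. It carries the high-copy ColE1/pUC origin and an AmpR (β-lactamase) cassette with its own promoter for ampicillin selection in E. coli. It also retains the usual pUC remnants: lac promoter, lac operator and CAP binding site, together with fragments of lacZα, lacI, rop and bom. These have no role in the tagging function.

The payload is a roughly 880 bp open reading frame that the annotation software identifies as dhaA, the bacterial haloalkane dehalogenase from which HaloTag was engineered; this corresponds to the halotag insert named in the catalogue entry. HaloTag binds chloroalkane ligands covalently, so a tagged protein can be labelled with fluorescent dyes or captured by affinity handles. The unannotated stretches of a few hundred base pairs on either side of this ORF are presumably the FUS genomic homology arms that direct insertion at the start of the coding sequence, and the "400" in the name may refer to arm length, but the record does not annotate or state either point. No mammalian promoter or selection marker is annotated; the 17 bp "chicken β-actin promoter" hit is too short to be functional and is probably a chance match. This fits a design in which the fusion is expressed from the native FUS promoter after integration.

The plasmid would normally be co-delivered with a site-specific nuclease such as Cas9 and a guide RNA, neither of which is part of this record. It comes from a collection focused on iPSC models of neurodegenerative disease. FUS is an ALS-linked gene, and endogenous tagging allows its localisation and interactions to be studied at physiological expression levels.
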