Features (pLannotate 1.2.2; 12 found; start..end, strand, type, name):
     71..87      -  promoter       chicken β-actin promoter (fragment): contains a 21-bp deletion relative to the standard chicken β-actin promoter
    448..1326    +  CDS            dhaA: DHAA_PSEPV - Experimental evidence at protein level: Swiss-Prot protein existence level 1. Catalyzes hydrolytic cleavage of carbon-halogen bonds in halogenated aliphatic compounds, leading to the formation of the corresponding primary alcohols, halide ions and protons. Has a broad substrate specificity, as it is able to dehalogenate mono- and di- chlorinated and brominated alkanes (up to at least C10), and the two isomers of 1,3-dichloropropene to 3-chloroallyl alcohol; the highest activity was found with 1,2-dibromoethane, while no activity was observed with the analog 1,2-dichloroethane. Fro
   1862..1878    -  protein_bind   lac operator: The lac repressor binds to the lac operator to inhibit transcription in E. coli. This inhibition can be relieved by adding lactose or isopropyl-β-D-thiogalactopyranoside (IPTG). lac repressor encoded by lacI
   1886..1916    -  promoter       lac promoter: promoter for the E. coli lac operon
   1931..1952    -  protein_bind   CAP binding site: CAP binding activates transcription in the presence of cAMP. E. coli catabolite activator protein
   1965..2057    -  CDS            lacI (fragment): lac repressor; lacI; The lac repressor binds to the lac operator to inhibit transcription in E. coli. This inhibition can be relieved by adding lactose or isopropyl-β-D-thiogalactopyranoside (IPTG).
   2240..2828    -  rep_origin     ori: high-copy-number ColE1/pMB1/pBR322/pUC origin of replication
   2999..3859    -  CDS            AmpR: β-lactamase; bla; confers resistance to ampicillin, carbenicillin, and related antibiotics
   3860..3964    -  promoter       AmpR promoter: bla
   4059..4094    +  CDS            rop (fragment): Rop protein, which maintains plasmids at low copy number; rop
   4196..4295    +  misc_feature   bom (fragment): basis of mobility region from pBR322
   4301..21      -  CDS            lacZα (fragment) (across the origin): LacZα fragment of β-galactosidase; lacZ fragment
>Addgene plasmid #161767 | FUS_Halo_N_allele_400 | addgene full sequence | sequence record 318796 | Addgene NGS Result
GTAAAACGACGGCCAGTGAATTCGAGCTCGGTACCTCGCGAATGCATCTAGATCCAGCCGCCGGGACCGC
CCCCTCGCCCCGCCCCCAGCGGGCACTCAGGCCGTACCACTGTGCCTTCATGGGGGTGGAGATAGATCGT
GGGCTAGTCCTGCCGAGGAGAGAGGGGTTCTTCCTCAAAAAATATGATTATGTATAGTATTCGCATGATT
CTAGTTAACTTGTTTCCCTTCTGCCTGCTCGGACCCTCTACCTGCCCTACGAAGGGGGCGGAGTGCGTTC
CTGCCTCCCCCTGCTCTTCCGCGTTTGGTGCGCGCCTGCGCGGTGCGTAGGCGGCGGAGCGTACTTAAGC
TTCGACGCAGGAGGCGGGGCTGCTCAGTCCTCCAGGCGTCGGTACTCAGCGGTGTTGGAACTTCGTTGCT
TGCTTGCCTGTGCGCGCGTGCGCGGACATGGCCGAGATCGGCACCGGCTTTCCCTTCGATCCTCACTACG
TGGAAGTGCTGGGCGAGAGAATGCACTATGTGGACGTGGGCCCCAGAGATGGAACCCCTGTGCTGTTTCT
GCACGGCAACCCTACCAGCAGCTACGTGTGGCGGAACATCATCCCTCACGTGGCCCCTACACACAGATGT
ATCGCCCCTGACCTGATCGGCATGGGCAAGAGCGATAAGCCCGACCTGGGCTACTTCTTCGACGACCACG
TGCGGTTCATGGACGCCTTTATTGAGGCCCTCGGCCTGGAAGAGGTGGTGCTGGTTATTCACGATTGGGG
CAGCGCCCTGGGATTCCACTGGGCCAAGAGAAACCCCGAGAGAGTGAAGGGAATCGCCTTCATGGAATTC
ATCAGGCCCATTCCTACCTGGGACGAGTGGCCTGAGTTCGCCAGAGAGACATTCCAGGCCTTCAGAACCA
CCGACGTGGGCAGAAAGCTGATCATCGACCAGAACGTGTTCATCGAGGGCACCCTGCCTATGGGAGTCGT
CAGACCACTGACCGAGGTGGAAATGGACCACTACAGAGAGCCCTTTCTGAACCCCGTGGACCGGGAACCT
CTTTGGAGATTCCCCAACGAGCTGCCCATTGCCGGCGAGCCTGCTAATATTGTGGCCCTGGTGGAAGAGT
ACATGGACTGGCTGCATCAGAGCCCCGTGCCTAAGCTGCTGTTTTGGGGAACACCCGGCGTGCTGATTCC
TCCTGCTGAAGCTGCCAGACTGGCCAAGAGCCTGCCTAATTGCAAGGCCGTGGATATCGGCCCTGGCCTG
AATCTGCTGCAAGAGGACAACCCCGATCTGATCGGCTCCGAGATTGCCAGATGGCTGAGCACCCTGGAAA
TCAGCGGAGGAGGAGGTTCTGGAGGCGGTGGAAGTGGTGGCGGAGGTAGCTCAAACGGTAGGTAAGGGCG
CGAGGCGACGGCGGCGGCGCACCCGGCCGAGGCCTCCCAGCTGGGCTTTTCGTTTTCAGTGGGACCGGGG
CGGCGATCCCGTGTGGGATTTTTTGGCGCCCCTGTGGCGGGAAGCCGCGGAGAAGAGTAACTGGAGGAGG
CTGGTGTCGCCATTTTGTTTCGCTCCTCTGGCCCTCGCGCGCGGGGCGGGAAGTCTTTTCTTTGCAGTCC
GTTTGCTTGGGGTGGGCGTTGGGAGGGACGCTTCTTAGGGGTTTGAAGCGTCAGGTGAGGGTGGAAAACG
CCCATTCTCCGTGGCCTCGCCTCCCCCAACTCCCGGCCCCGCGCTCGAGCCCGCTTTGTCGCAGTGCTGC
ATCCGGGCACTCGCGGCGCGCACGCGCTCTATCGGATCCCGGGCCCGTCGACTGCAGAGGCCTGCATGCA
AGCTTGGCGTAATCATGGTCATAGCTGTTTCCTGTGTGAAATTGTTATCCGCTCACAATTCCACACAACA
TACGAGCCGGAAGCATAAAGTGTAAAGCCTGGGGTGCCTAATGAGTGAGCTAACTCACATTAATTGCGTT
GCGCTCACTGCCCGCTTTCCAGTCGGGAAACCTGTCGTGCCAGCTGCATTAATGAATCGGCCAACGCGCG
GGGAGAGGCGGTTTGCGTATTGGGCGCTCTTCCGCTTCCTCGCTCACTGACTCGCTGCGCTCGGTCGTTC
GGCTGCGGCGAGCGGTATCAGCTCACTCAAAGGCGGTAATACGGTTATCCACAGAATCAGGGGATAACGC
AGGAAAGAACATGTGAGCAAAAGGCCAGCAAAAGGCCAGGAACCGTAAAAAGGCCGCGTTGCTGGCGTTT
TTCCATAGGCTCCGCCCCCCTGACGAGCATCACAAAAATCGACGCTCAAGTCAGAGGTGGCGAAACCCGA
CAGGACTATAAAGATACCAGGCGTTTCCCCCTGGAAGCTCCCTCGTGCGCTCTCCTGTTCCGACCCTGCC
GCTTACCGGATACCTGTCCGCCTTTCTCCCTTCGGGAAGCGTGGCGCTTTCTCATAGCTCACGCTGTAGG
TATCTCAGTTCGGTGTAGGTCGTTCGCTCCAAGCTGGGCTGTGTGCACGAACCCCCCGTTCAGCCCGACC
GCTGCGCCTTATCCGGTAACTATCGTCTTGAGTCCAACCCGGTAAGACACGACTTATCGCCACTGGCAGC
AGCCACTGGTAACAGGATTAGCAGAGCGAGGTATGTAGGCGGTGCTACAGAGTTCTTGAAGTGGTGGCCT
AACTACGGCTACACTAGAAGAACAGTATTTGGTATCTGCGCTCTGCTGAAGCCAGTTACCTTCGGAAAAA
GAGTTGGTAGCTCTTGATCCGGCAAACAAACCACCGCTGGTAGCGGTGGTTTTTTTGTTTGCAAGCAGCA
GATTACGCGCAGAAAAAAAGGATCTCAAGAAGATCCTTTGATCTTTTCTACGGGGTCTGACGCTCAGTGG
AACGAAAACTCACGTTAAGGGATTTTGGTCATGAGATTATCAAAAAGGATCTTCACCTAGATCCTTTTAA
ATTAAAAATGAAGTTTTAAATCAATCTAAAGTATATATGAGTAAACTTGGTCTGACAGTTACCAATGCTT
AATCAGTGAGGCACCTATCTCAGCGATCTGTCTATTTCGTTCATCCATAGTTGCCTGACTCCCCGTCGTG
TAGATAACTACGATACGGGAGGGCTTACCATCTGGCCCCAGTGCTGCAATGATACCGCGAGATCCACGCT
CACCGGCTCCAGATTTATCAGCAATAAACCAGCCAGCCGGAAGGGCCGAGCGCAGAAGTGGTCCTGCAAC
TTTATCCGCCTCCATCCAGTCTATTAATTGTTGCCGGGAAGCTAGAGTAAGTAGTTCGCCAGTTAATAGT
TTGCGCAACGTTGTTGCCATTGCTACAGGCATCGTGGTGTCACGCTCGTCGTTTGGTATGGCTTCATTCA
GCTCCGGTTCCCAACGATCAAGGCGAGTTACATGATCCCCCATGTTGTGCAAAAAAGCGGTTAGCTCCTT
CGGTCCTCCGATCGTTGTCAGAAGTAAGTTGGCCGCAGTGTTATCACTCATGGTTATGGCAGCACTGCAT
AATTCTCTTACTGTCATGCCATCCGTAAGATGCTTTTCTGTGACTGGTGAGTACTCAACCAAGTCATTCT
GAGAATAGTGTATGCGGCGACCGAGTTGCTCTTGCCCGGCGTCAATACGGGATAATACCGCGCCACATAG
CAGAACTTTAAAAGTGCTCATCATTGGAAAACGTTCTTCGGGGCGAAAACTCTCAAGGATCTTACCGCTG
TTGAGATCCAGTTCGATGTAACCCACTCGTGCACCCAACTGATCTTCAGCATCTTTTACTTTCACCAGCG
TTTCTGGGTGAGCAAAAACAGGAAGGCAAAATGCCGCAAAAAAGGGAATAAGGGCGACACGGAAATGTTG
AATACTCATACTCTTCCTTTTTCAATATTATTGAAGCATTTATCAGGGTTATTGTCTCATGAGCGGATAC
ATATTTGAATGTATTTAGAAAAATAAACAAATAGGGGTTCCGCGCACATTTCCCCGAAAAGTGCCACCTG
ACGTCTAAGAAACCATTATTATCATGACATTAACCTATAAAAATAGGCGTATCACGAGGCCCTTTCGTCT
CGCGCGTTTCGGTGATGACGGTGAAAACCTCTGACACATGCAGCTCCCGGAGACGGTCACAGCTTGTCTG
TAAGCGGATGCCGGGAGCAGACAAGCCCGTCAGGGCGCGTCAGCGGGTGTTGGCGGGTGTCGGGGCTGGC
TTAACTATGCGGCATCAGAGCAGATTGTACTGAGAGTGCACCATATGCGGTGTGAAATACCGCACAGATG
CGTAAGGAGAAAATACCGCATCAGGCGCCATTCGCCATTCAGGCTGCGCAACTGTTGGGAAGGGCGATCG
GTGCGGGCCTCTTCGCTATTACGCCAGCTGGCGAAAGGGGGATGTGCTGCAAGGCGATTAAGTTGGGTAA
CGCCAGGGTTTTCCCAGTCACGACGTT
