>Addgene plasmid #161767 | FUS_Halo_N_allele_400 | depositor partial sequence | sequence record 313571 | FUS_Halo_N_allele_400 sequence 1727 bps
CCAGCCGCCGGGACCGCCCCCTCGCCCCGCCCCCAGCGGGCACTCAGGCCGTACCACTGTGCCTTCATGG
GGGTGGAGATAGATCGTGGGCTAGTCCTGCCGAGGAGAGAGGGGTTCTTCCTCAAAAAATATGATTATGT
ATAGTATTCGCATGATTCTAGTTAACTTGTTTCCCTTCTGCCTGCTCGGACCCTCTACCTGCCCTACGAA
GGGGGCGGAGTGCGTTCCTGCCTCCCCCTGCTCTTCCGCGTTTGGTGCGCGCCTGCGCGGTGCGTAGGCG
GCGGAGCGTACTTAAGCTTCGACGCAGGAGGCGGGGCTGCTCAGTCCTCCAGGCGTCGGTACTCAGCGGT
GTTGGAACTTCGTTGCTTGCTTGCCTGTGCGCGCGTGCGCGGACATGGCCGAGATCGGCACCGGCTTTCC
CTTCGATCCTCACTACGTGGAAGTGCTGGGCGAGAGAATGCACTATGTGGACGTGGGCCCCAGAGATGGA
ACCCCTGTGCTGTTTCTGCACGGCAACCCTACCAGCAGCTACGTGTGGCGGAACATCATCCCTCACGTGG
CCCCTACACACAGATGTATCGCCCCTGACCTGATCGGCATGGGCAAGAGCGATAAGCCCGACCTGGGCTA
CTTCTTCGACGACCACGTGCGGTTCATGGACGCCTTTATTGAGGCCCTCGGCCTGGAAGAGGTGGTGCTG
GTTATTCACGATTGGGGCAGCGCCCTGGGATTCCACTGGGCCAAGAGAAACCCCGAGAGAGTGAAGGGAA
TCGCCTTCATGGAATTCATCAGGCCCATTCCTACCTGGGACGAGTGGCCTGAGTTCGCCAGAGAGACATT
CCAGGCCTTCAGAACCACCGACGTGGGCAGAAAGCTGATCATCGACCAGAACGTGTTCATCGAGGGCACC
CTGCCTATGGGAGTCGTCAGACCACTGACCGAGGTGGAAATGGACCACTACAGAGAGCCCTTTCTGAACC
CCGTGGACCGGGAACCTCTTTGGAGATTCCCCAACGAGCTGCCCATTGCCGGCGAGCCTGCTAATATTGT
GGCCCTGGTGGAAGAGTACATGGACTGGCTGCATCAGAGCCCCGTGCCTAAGCTGCTGTTTTGGGGAACA
CCCGGCGTGCTGATTCCTCCTGCTGAAGCTGCCAGACTGGCCAAGAGCCTGCCTAATTGCAAGGCCGTGG
ATATCGGCCCTGGCCTGAATCTGCTGCAAGAGGACAACCCCGATCTGATCGGCTCCGAGATTGCCAGATG
GCTGAGCACCCTGGAAATCAGCGGAGGAGGAGGTTCTGGAGGCGGTGGAAGTGGTGGCGGAGGTAGCTCA
AACGGTAGGTAAGGGCGCGAGGCGACGGCGGCGGCGCACCCGGCCGAGGCCTCCCAGCTGGGCTTTTCGT
TTTCAGTGGGACCGGGGCGGCGATCCCGTGTGGGATTTTTTGGCGCCCCTGTGGCGGGAAGCCGCGGAGA
AGAGTAACTGGAGGAGGCTGGTGTCGCCATTTTGTTTCGCTCCTCTGGCCCTCGCGCGCGGGGCGGGAAG
TCTTTTCTTTGCAGTCCGTTTGCTTGGGGTGGGCGTTGGGAGGGACGCTTCTTAGGGGTTTGAAGCGTCA
GGTGAGGGTGGAAAACGCCCATTCTCCGTGGCCTCGCCTCCCCCAACTCCCGGCCCCGCGCTCGAGCCCG
CTTTGTCGCAGTGCTGCATCCGGGCACTCGCGGCGCGCACGCGCTCT
